Addgene plasmid #91557: pHH0103_SH3RF2-2/3
Purpose: Protein expression and purification of human SH3 domain construct SH3RF2-2/3
Depositing lab: Sachdev Sidhu. Depositing organization: University of Toronto. Publication: Comprehensive Analysis of the Human SH3 Domain Family Reveals a Wide Variety of Non-canonical Specificities. Teyra J, Huang H, Jain S, Guan X, Dong A, Liu Y, Tempel W, Min J, Tong Y, Kim PM, Bader GD, Sidhu SS. Structure. 2017 Oct 3;25(10):1598-1610.e3. doi: 10.1016/j.str.2017.07.017. Epub 2017 Sep 7. PubMed 28890361.
Backbone
  Vector backbone: pHH0103
  Vector type: Bacterial Expression
Growth in bacteria
  Bacterial resistance: Ampicillin, 100 μg/mL
  Growth temperature: 37°C
  Growth strain: DH5alpha
  Copy number: Low Copy
Gene/Insert
  Gene/Insert name: SH3RF2-2/3
  Species: H. sapiens (human)
  Insert size (bp): 239
  Entrez Gene: SH3RF2 (a.k.a. HEPP1, RNF158, FLJ23654, MGC90410, MGC149788, MGC149789)
  Cloning method: Restriction Enzyme; 5′ cloning site Sfi1 (unknown if destroyed); 3′ cloning site Not1 (unknown if destroyed)
Terms and licenses: Academic/Nonprofit Terms; Industry Terms: Not Available to Industry
How to cite: pHH0103_SH3RF2-2/3 was a gift from Sachdev Sidhu (Addgene plasmid # 91557 ; http://n2t.net/addgene:91557 ; RRID:Addgene_91557)
