[The description below was written by a language model from this plasmid's Addgene catalogue record and pLannotate feature annotations shown in this document.]
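Description:
pHH0103_SH3RF2-2/3 is a 6.9 kb bacterial expression plasmid built on the pHH0103 backbone for producing and purifying a human SH3 domain in E. coli. The insert is a short fragment of human SH3RF2 (catalogued as 239 bp, annotated over roughly 280 nt); the "2/3" in the name presumably marks it as the second of the three SH3 domains in that protein, although the record does not spell this out. It was cloned by restriction enzymes between SfiI and NotI sites. It sits in a single open reading frame downstream of a 6xHis tag and Schistosoma japonicum glutathione S-transferase, so the product is a His-GST-SH3 fusion that can be captured by either metal-chelate or glutathione affinity. Transcription is driven by the strong hybrid tac promoter under control of a lac operator. The plasmid carries its own lacI gene behind the up-mutated lacIq promoter, which gives tight repression that is relieved with IPTG. A bacteriophage fd terminator follows the fusion.

Downstream of the terminator lie fragments of M13 gene III, which together with an f1 origin suggest that the backbone descends from a phagemid display vector. These pieces appear to be remnants, as they sit outside the expression cassette. Other leftovers of a pBR322-type lineage include partial tetracycline resistance and tet promoter sequences, the bom region, and a rop gene that is split by the f1 origin insertion. The plasmid replicates from a ColE1/pMB1-family origin, is catalogued as low copy, and is selected with ampicillin through β-lactamase. It was deposited as part of a survey of the binding specificities of the human SH3 domain family, where such purified GST fusions would supply the domain protein.
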