Features (pLannotate 1.2.2; 21 found; start..end, strand, type, name):
     67..144     +  promoter       lacIq promoter: lacI (mutant); In the lacIq allele, a single base change in the promoter boosts expression of the lacI gene about 10-fold.
    145..1227    +  CDS            lacI: lac repressor; lacI; The lac repressor binds to the lac operator to inhibit transcription in E. coli. This inhibition can be relieved by adding lactose or isopropyl-β-D-thiogalactopyranoside (IPTG).
   1240..1261    +  protein_bind   CAP binding site: CAP binding activates transcription in the presence of cAMP. E. coli catabolite activator protein
   1280..1297    +  promoter       tet promoter (fragment): E. coli promoter for tetracycline efflux protein gene
   1470..1498    +  promoter       tac promoter: strong E. coli promoter; hybrid between the trp and lac UV5 promoters
   1506..1522    +  protein_bind   lac operator: The lac repressor binds to the lac operator to inhibit transcription in E. coli. This inhibition can be relieved by adding lactose or isopropyl-β-D-thiogalactopyranoside (IPTG). lac repressor encoded by lacI
   1607..1624    +  CDS            6xHis: 6xHis affinity tag
   1640..2293    +  CDS            GST26_SCHJA: Experimental evidence at protein level: Swiss-Prot protein existence level 1. GST isoenzymes appear to play a central role in the parasite detoxification system. Other functions are also suspected including a role in increasing the solubility of haematin in the parasite gut. From Schistosoma japonicum (Blood fluke).
   2288..2566    +  CDS            SH3RF2 (fragment): SH3R2_HUMAN - Also known as POSH3 From Homo sapiens (Human).
   2576..2623    +  terminator     fd terminator (sequence withheld): central terminator from bacteriophage fd (Otsuka and Kunisawa, 1982)
   2628..2840    +  CDS            M13 gene III (fragment) (sequence partly withheld): pIII; III; minor coat protein
   2855..3325    +  CDS            M13 gene III (fragment) (sequence partly withheld): pIII; III; minor coat protein
   3347..3417    +  CDS            TcR (fragment): tetracycline efflux protein; tet; confers resistance to tetracycline
   3659..4039    -  CDS            YPB1_ECOLX: Protein predicted: Swiss-Prot protein existence level 4. From Escherichia coli.
   4056..4207    +  CDS            rop (fragment): Rop protein, which maintains plasmids at low copy number; rop
   4243..4671    -  rep_origin     f1 ori (sequence partly withheld): f1 bacteriophage origin of replication; arrow indicates direction of (+) strand synthesis
   4680..4719    +  CDS            rop (fragment): Rop protein, which maintains plasmids at low copy number; rop
   4821..4961    +  misc_feature   bom: basis of mobility region from pBR322
   5147..5734    -  rep_origin     ori: high-copy-number ColE1/pMB1/pBR322/pUC origin of replication
   5905..6765    -  CDS            AmpR: β-lactamase; bla; confers resistance to ampicillin, carbenicillin, and related antibiotics
   6766..6870    -  promoter       AmpR promoter: bla
>Addgene plasmid #91557 | pHH0103_SH3RF2-2/3 | addgene full sequence | sequence record 192617 | Addgene NGS Result
TATTATCATGACATTAACCTATAAAAATAGGCGTATCACGAGGCCCTTTCGTCTTCAAGAATTCCCGACA
CCATCGAATGGTGCAAAACCTTTCGCGGTATGGCATGATAGCGCCCGGAAGAGAGTCAATTCAGGGTGGT
GAATGTGAAACCAGTAACGTTATACGATGTCGCAGAGTATGCCGGTGTCTCTTATCAGACCGTTTCCCGC
GTGGTGAACCAGGCCAGCCACGTTTCTGCGAAAACGCGGGAAAAAGTGGAAGCGGCGATGGCGGAGCTGA
ATTACATTCCCAACCGCGTGGCACAACAACTGGCGGGCAAACAGTCGTTGCTGATTGGCGTTGCCACCTC
CAGTCTGGCCCTGCACGCGCCGTCGCAAATTGTCGCGGCGATTAAATCTCGCGCCGATCAACTGGGTGCC
AGCGTGGTGGTGTCGATGGTAGAACGAAGCGGCGTCGAAGCCTGTAAAGCGGCGGTGCACAATCTTCTCG
CGCAACGCGTCAGTGGGCTGATCATTAACTATCCGCTGGATGACCAGGATGCCATTGCTGTGGAAGCTGC
CTGCACTAATGTTCCGGCGTTATTTCTTGATGTCTCTGACCAGACACCCATCAACAGTATTATTTTCTCC
CATGAAGACGGTACGCGACTGGGCGTGGAGCATCTGGTCGCATTGGGTCACCAGCAAATCGCGCTGTTAG
CGGGCCCATTAAGTTCTGTCTCGGCGCGTCTGCGTCTGGCTGGCTGGCATAAATATCTCACTCGCAATCA
AATTCAGCCGATAGCGGAACGGGAAGGCGACTGGAGTGCCATGTCCGGTTTTCAACAAACCATGCAAATG
CTGAATGAGGGCATCGTTCCCACTGCGATGCTGGTTGCCAACGATCAGATGGCGCTGGGCGCAATGCGCG
CCATTACCGAGTCCGGGCTGCGCGTTGGTGCGGATATCTCGGTAGTGGGATACGACGATACCGAAGACAG
CTCATGTTATATCCCGCCGTTAACCACCATCAAACAGGATTTTCGCCTGCTGGGGCAAACCAGCGTGGAC
CGCTTGCTGCAACTCTCTCAGGGCCAGGCGGTGAAGGGCAATCAGCTGTTGCCCGTCTCACTGGTGAAAA
GAAAAACCACCCTGGCGCCCAATACGCAAACCGCCTCTCCCCGCGCGTTGGCCGATTCATTAATGCAGCT
GGCACGACAGGTTTCCCGACTGGAAAGCGGGCAGTGAGCGCAACGCAATTAATGTAAGTTAGCTCACTCA
TTAGGCACAATTCTCATGTTTGACAGCTTATCATCGACTGCACGGTGCACCAATGCTTCTGGCGTCAGGC
AGCCATCGGAAGCTGTGGTATGGCTGTGCAGGTCGTAAATCACTGCATAATTCGTGTCGCTCAAGGCGCA
CTCCCGTTCTGGATAATGTTTTTTGCGCCGACATCATAACGGTTCTGGCAAATATTCTGAAATGAGCTGT
TGACAATTAATCATCGGCTCGTATAATGTGTGGAATTGTGAGCGGATAACAATTTCACACAGGAAACAGC
CAGTCCGTTTAGGTGTTTTCACGAGCACTTCACCAACAAGGACCATAGATTATGAAAATCGAAGAACACC
ATCACCATCACCATTCCAGCGGTAAGCTTATGTCCCCTATACTAGGTTATTGGAAAATTAAGGGCCTTGT
GCAACCCACTCGACTTCTTTTGGAATATCTTGAAGAAAAATATGAAGAGCATTTGTATGAGCGCGATGAA
GGTGATAAATGGCGAAACAAAAAGTTTGAATTGGGTTTGGAGTTTCCCAATCTTCCTTATTATATTGATG
GTGATGTTAAATTAACACAGTCTATGGCCATCATACGTTATATAGCTGACAAGCACAACATGTTGGGTGG
TTGTCCAAAAGAGCGTGCAGAGATTTCAATGCTTGAAGGAGCGGTTTTGGATATTAGATACGGTGTTTCG
AGAATTGCATATAGTAAAGACTTTGAAACTCTCAAAGTTGATTTTCTTAGCAAGCTACCTGAAATGCTGA
AAATGTTCGAAGATCGTTTATGTCATAAAACATATTTAAATGGTGATCATGTAACCCATCCTGACTTCAT
GTTGTATGACGCTCTTGATGTTGTTTTATACATGGACCCAATGTGCCTGGATGCGTTCCCAAAATTAGTT
TGTTTTAAAAAACGTATTGAAGCTATCCCACAAATTGATAAGTACTTGAAATCCAGCAAGTATATAGCAT
GGCCTTTGCAGGGCTGGCAAGCCACGTTTGGTGGTGGCGACCATCCTCCAAAATCGGATCTGGAAGTTCT
GTTCCAGGGGCCCCTGTCCAGCGGTCTGGTTCCGCGTGGTTCCGGTACCGCGGCCCAGCCGGCCCCACTG
TGCCGTGCACTGTACAACTTTGATCTGCGTGGTAAAGACAAATCCGAAAACCAGGATTGTCTGACCTTTC
TGAAAGATGACATTATCACCGTCATTTCCCGTGTTGATGAAAACTGGGCCGAAGGTAAACTGGGTGATAA
AGTTGGTATCTTTCCGATTCTGTTTGTCGAACCGAACCTGGCGGCCGCATA
[142 nt withheld, positions 2572-2713]
C
[98 nt withheld, positions 2715-2812]
AGTTTGTACTGGTGACGAAACTCAGTGTCTAGCTAGAGTGGC
[149 nt withheld, positions 2855-3003]
T
[41 nt withheld, positions 3005-3045]
T
[62 nt withheld, positions 3047-3108]
A
[35 nt withheld, positions 3110-3144]
CCTCCCTCAATCGGTTGAATGTCGCCCTTTTGTCTTTGGCGCTGGTAAACCATATGAA
[86 nt withheld, positions 3203-3288]
T
[54 nt withheld, positions 3290-3343]
CTAGCGCCGCCCTATACCTTGTCTGCCTCCCCGCGTTGCGTCGCGGTGCATGGAGCCGGGCCACCTCGAC
CTGAATGGAAGCCGGCGGCACCTCGCTAACGGATTCACCACTCCAAGAATTGGAGCCAATCAATTCTTGC
GGAGAACTGTGAATGCGCAAACCAACCCTTGGCAGAACATATCCATCGCGTCCGCCATCTCCAGCAGCCG
CACGCGGCGCATCTCGGGCAGCGTTGGGTCCTGGCCACGGGTGCGCATGATCGTGCTCCTGTCGTTGAGG
ACCCGGCTAGGCTGGCGGGGTTGCCTTACTGGTTAGCAGAATGAATCACCGATACGCGAGCGAACGTGAA
GCGACTGCTGCTGCAAAACGTCTGCGACCTGAGCAACAACATGAATGGTCTTCGGTTTCCGTGTTTCGTA
AAGTCTGGAAACGCGGAAGTCAGCGCCCTGCACCATTATGTTCCGGATCTGCATCGCAGGATGCTGCTGG
CTACCCTGTGGAACACCTACATCTGTATTAACGAAGCGCTGGCATTGACCCTGAGTGATTTTTCTCTGGT
CCCGCCGCATCCATACCGCCAGTTGTTTACCCTCACAACGTTCCAGTAACCGGGCATGTTCATCATCAGT
AACCCGTATCGTGAGCATCCTCTCTCGTTTCATCGGTATCATTACCCCCATGAACAGAAATCCCCCTTAC
ACGGAGGCATCAGTGACCAAACAGGAAAAAACCGCCCTTAACATGGCCCGCTTTATCAGAAGCCAGACAT
TAACGCTTCTGGAGAAACTCAACGAGCTGGACGCGGATGAACAGGCAGACATCTGTGAATCGCTTCACGA
CCACGCTGATGAGCTTTACCGCAGGATCCGCGAAATTGTAAGCGTTAATATTTTGTTAAAATTCGCGTTA
AATTTTTGTTAAATCAGCTCATTTTTTAACCAATAGGCCGAAATCGGCAAAATCCCTTATAAATCAAAAG
AATAGACCGAGATAGGGT
[37 nt withheld, positions 4342-4378]
AAAGAACGTGGACTCCAACGTCAAAGG
[49 nt withheld, positions 4406-4454]
T
[91 nt withheld, positions 4456-4546]
G
[124 nt withheld, positions 4548-4671]
CGCGGATCCTGCCTCGCGCGTTTCGGTGATGACGGTGAAAACCTCTGACACATGCAGCTCCCGGAGACGG
TCACAGCTTGTCTGTAAGCGGATGCCGGGAGCAGACAAGCCCGTCAGGGCGCGTCAGCGGGTGTTGGCGG
GTGTCGGGGCGCAGCCATGACCCAGTCACGTAGCGATAGCGGAGTGTATACTGGCTTAACTATGCGGCAT
CAGAGCAGATTGTACTGAGAGTGCACCATATGCGGTGTGAAATACCGCACAGATGCGTAAGGAGAAAATA
CCGCATCAGGCGCTCTTCCGCTTCCTCGCTCACTGACTCGCTGCGCTCGGTCGTTCGGCTGCGGCGAGCG
GTATCAGCTCACTCAAAGGCGGTAATACGGTTATCCACAGAATCAGGGGATAACGCAGGAAAGAACATGT
GAGCAAAAGGCCAGCAAAAGGCCAGGAACCGTAAAAAGGCCGCGTTGCTGGCGTTTTTCCATAGGCTCCG
CCCCCCTGACGAGCATCACAAAAATCGACGCTCAAGTCAGAGGTGGCGAAACCCGACAGGACTATAAAGA
TACCAGGGTTTCCCCCTGGAAGCTCCCTCGTGCGCTCTCCTGTTCCGACCCTGCCGCTTACCGGATACCT
GTCCGCCTTTCTCCCTTCGGGAAGCGTGGCGCTTTCTCATAGCTCACGCTGTAGGTATCTCAGTTCGGTG
TAGGTCGTTCGCTCCAAGCTGGGCTGTGTGCACGAACCCCCCGTTCAGCCCGACCGCTGCGCCTTATCCG
GTAACTATCGTCTTGAGTCCAACCCGGTAAGACACGACTTATCGCCACTGGCAGCAGCCACTGGTAACAG
GATTAGCAGAGCGAGGTATGTAGGCGGTGCTACAGAGTTCTTGAAGTGGTGGCCTAACTACGGCTACACT
AGAAGGACAGTATTTGGTATCTGCGCTCTGCTGAAGCCAGTTACCTTCGGAAAAAGAGTTGGTAGCTCTT
GATCCGGCAAACAAACCACCGCTGGTAGCGGTGGTTTTTTTGTTTGCAAGCAGCAGATTACGCGCAGAAA
AAAAGGATCTCAAGAAGATCCTTTGATCTTTTCTACGGGGTCTGACGCTCAGTGGAACGAAAACTCACGT
TAAGGGATTTTGGTCATGAGATTATCAAAAAGGATCTTCACCTAGATCCTTTTAAATTAAAAATGAAGTT
TTAAATCAATCTAAAGTATATATGAGTAAACTTGGTCTGACAGTTACCAATGCTTAATCAGTGAGGCACC
TATCTCAGCGATCTGTCTATTTCGTTCATCCATAGTTGCCTGACTCCCCGTCGTGTAGATAACTACGATA
CGGGAGGGCTTACCATCTGGCCCCAGTGCTGCAATGATACCGCGAGACCCACGCTCACCGGCTCCAGATT
TATCAGCAATAAACCAGCCAGCCGGAAGGGCCGAGCGCAGAAGTGGTCCTGCAACTTTATCCGCCTCCAT
CCAGTCTATTAATTGTTGCCGGGAAGCTAGAGTAAGTAGTTCGCCAGTTAATAGTTTGCGCAACGTTGTT
GCCATTGCTGCAGGCATCGTGGTGTCACGCTCGTCGTTTGGTATGGCTTCATTCAGCTCCGGTTCCCAAC
GATCAAGGCGAGTTACATGATCCCCCATGTTGTGCAAAAAAGCGGTTAGCTCCTTCGGTCCTCCGATCGT
TGTCAGAAGTAAGTTGGCCGCAGTGTTATCACTCATGGTTATGGCAGCACTGCATAATTCTCTTACTGTC
ATGCCATCCGTAAGATGCTTTTCTGTGACTGGTGAGTACTCAACCAAGTCATTCTGAGAATAGTGTATGC
GGCGACCGAGTTGCTCTTGCCCGGCGTCAACACGGGATAATACCGCGCCACATAGCAGAACTTTAAAAGT
GCTCATCATTGGAAAACGTTCTTCGGGGCGAAAACTCTCAAGGATCTTACCGCTGTTGAGATCCAGTTCG
ATGTAACCCACTCGTGCACCCAACTGATCTTCAGCATCTTTTACTTTCACCAGCGTTTCTGGGTGAGCAA
AAACAGGAAGGCAAAATGCCGCAAAAAAGGGAATAAGGGCGACACGGAAATGTTGAATACTCATACTCTT
CCTTTTTCAATATTATTGAAGCATTTATCAGGGTTATTGTCTCATGAGCGGATACATATTTGAATGTATT
TAGAAAAATAAACAAATAGGGGTTCCGCGCACATTTCCCCGAAAAGTGCCACCTGACGTCTAAGAAACCA
T
