>Addgene plasmid #91557 | pHH0103_SH3RF2-2/3 | depositor partial sequence | sequence record 176045 | insert sequence
GGTACCGAATTCGGATCCGCGCGCTGCCACTGTGCCGTGCACTGTACAACTTTGATCTGCGTGGTAAAGA
CAAATCCGAAAACCAGGATTGTCTGACCTTTCTGAAAGATGACATTATCACCGTCATTTCCCGTGTTGAT
GAAAACTGGGCCGAAGGTAAACTGGGTGATAAAGTTGGTATCTTTCCGATTCTGTTTGTCGAACCGAACC
TGGCGGCCGCTAGCTAAGTCGACGAGCTC
